>Addgene plasmid #19425 | BacPAK HF-Uch37 | addgene partial sequence | sequence record 25533 | Polyhedrin-fwd
TTTCTGTTTCGTACAGTTTTGTATAAAAAAACCTATAAATACCATGGGTCATCATCATCACCATCACGGG
TCGACAAGCTTGGATCCCTGCAGGCCTATGCCAGACTACAAGGACGATGATGACAAGCTCGAGATGACGG
GCAACGCCGGGGAGTGGTGCCTCATGGAAAGCGACCCCGGGGTCTTCACCGAGCTCATTAAAGGATTCGG
TTGCCGAGGAGCCCAAGTAGAAGAAATATGGAGTTTAGAGCCTGAGAATTTTGAAAAATTAAAGCCAGTT
CATGGGTTAATTTTTCTTTTCAAGTGGCAGCCAGGAGAAGAACCAGCAGGCTCTGTGGTTCAGGACTCCC
GACTTGACACGATATTTTTTGCTAAGCAGGTAATTAATAATGCTTGTGCTACTCAAGCCATAGTGAGTGT
GTTACTGAACTGTACCCACCAGGATGTCCATTTAGGCGAGACATTATCAGAGTTTAAAGAATTTTCACAA
AGTTTTGATGCAGCTATGAAAGGCTTGGCACTGAGCAATTCAGATGTGATTCGACAAGTACACAACAGTT
TCGCCAGACAGCAAATGTTTGAATTTGATACGAAGACATCAGCAAAAGAAGAAGATGCTTTTCACTTTGT
CAGTTATGTTCCTGTTAATGGGAGACTGTATGAATTAGATGGATTAAGAGAAGGACCGATTGATTTAGGT
GCATGCAATCAAGATGATTGGATCAGTGCAGTAAGGCCTGTCATAGAAAAAAGGATACAAAAGTACAGTG
NANGNGAATTCNATTTNTTNNNGGNGGCCCTTGGTNCNNNCNNAAAANGNNTNTN
