[The description below was written by a language model from this plasmid's Addgene catalogue record.]
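Description:
BacPAK HF-Uch37 is an insect-cell expression construct built on the Clontech BacPAK8 backbone (about 5.4 kb without insert), a baculovirus transfer vector. Plasmids of this type are not expressed directly. They are co-introduced into insect cells with baculoviral DNA so that the expression cassette recombines into the viral genome, and the resulting recombinant baculovirus drives protein production in infected cells. In bacteria the plasmid is maintained under ampicillin selection; the record lists the copy number as unknown and includes no feature table, so the origin of replication, the promoter and the flanking viral recombination sequences are not explicitly documented. BacPAK8-type vectors conventionally rely on the strong late polyhedrin promoter, but this is not stated in the record.

The insert is human Uch37 (gene symbol UCHL5, also known as UCH-L5, INO80R and CGI-70), an open reading frame of roughly 1 kb cloned by restriction digestion between XhoI at the 5′ end and KpnI at the 3′ end, with both sites retained. The "HF" in the name matches the N-terminal His and Flag tags, which are recorded as being on the backbone, so the protein is made as a doubly tagged fusion suited to metal-affinity and anti-Flag purification or detection. Uch37 is a deubiquitinating enzyme, and the associated publication concerns its recruitment to the proteasome and activation by Adrm1. The construct is therefore suited to producing recombinant tagged Uch37 in insect cells for purification and for biochemical study of its activity and interactions.
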