Addgene plasmid #19425: BacPAK HF-Uch37
Depositing lab: Joan Conaway & Ronald Conaway. Depositing organization: Stowers Institute for Medical Research. Publication: Proteasome recruitment and activation of the Uch37 deubiquitinating enzyme by Adrm1. Yao T, Song L, Xu W, DeMartino GN, Florens L, Swanson SK, Washburn MP, Conaway RC, Conaway JW, Cohen RE. Nat Cell Biol. 2006 Sep . 8(9):994-1002. 10.1038/ncb1460 PubMed 16906146.
Backbone
  Vector backbone: BacPAK8
  Backbone manufacturer: Clontech
  Backbone size w/o insert (bp): 5400
  Vector type: Insect Expression
Growth in bacteria
  Bacterial resistance: Ampicillin, 100 μg/mL
  Growth temperature: 37°C
  Growth strain: DH5alpha
  Copy number: Unknown
Gene/Insert
  Gene/Insert name: Uch37 (alt name: Uchl5)
  Species: H. sapiens (human)
  Insert size (bp): 1000
  GenBank ID: Uchl5
  Entrez Gene: UCHL5 (a.k.a. CGI-70, INO80R, UCH-L5, UCH37)
  Tag / fusion protein: His (N terminal on backbone); Flag (N terminal on backbone)
  Cloning method: Restriction Enzyme; 5′ cloning site XhoI (not destroyed); 3′ cloning site KpnI (not destroyed)
  Sequencing primers: 5′ Bac1; 3′ Bac2
Terms and licenses: Academic/Nonprofit Terms; Industry Terms: Not Available to Industry
How to cite: BacPAK HF-Uch37 was a gift from Joan Conaway & Ronald Conaway (Addgene plasmid # 19425 ; http://n2t.net/addgene:19425 ; RRID:Addgene_19425)
